>Addgene plasmid #185022 | pLKO.1-Tet-Puro-shMMERVK9c_1 | addgene full sequence | sequence record 364610 | Addgene NGS Result
ACCTACACCGAACTGAGATACCTACAGCGTGAGCTATGAGAAAGCGCCACGCTTCCCGAAGGGAGAAAGG
CGGACAGGTATCCGGTAAGCGGCAGGGTCGGAACAGGAGAGCGCACGAGGGAGCTTCCAGGGGGAAACGC
CTGGTATCTTTATAGTCCTGTCGGGTTTCGCCACCTCTGACTTGAGCGTCGATTTTTGTGATGCTCGTCA
GGGGGGCGGAGCCTATGGAAAAACGCCAGCAACGCGGCCTTTTTACGGTTCCTGGCCTTTTGCTGGCCTT
TTGCTCACATGTTCTTTCCTGCGTTATCCCCTGATTCTGTGGATAACCGTATTACCGCCTTTGAGTGAGC
TGATACCGCTCGCCGCAGCCGAACGACCGAGCGCAGCGAGTCAGTGAGCGAGGAAGCGGAAGAGCGCCCA
ATACGCAAACCGCCTCTCCCCGCGCGTTGGCCGATTCATTAATGCAGCTGGCACGACAGGTTTCCCGACT
GGAAAGCGGGCAGTGAGCGCAACGCAATTAATGTGAGTTAGCTCACTCATTAGGCACCCCAGGCTTTACA
CTTTATGCTTCCGGCTCGTATGTTGTGTGGAATTGTGAGCGGATAACAATTTCACACAGGAAACAGCTAT
GACCATGATTACGCCAAGCGCGCAATTAACCCTCACTAAAGGGAACAAAAGCTGGAGCTGCAAGCTTAAT
GTAGTCTTATGCAATACTCTTGTAGTCTTGCAACATGGTAACGATGAGTTAGCAACATGCCTTACAAGGA
GAGAAAAAGCACCGTGCATGCCGATTGGTGGAAGTAAGGTGGTACGATCGTGCCTTATTAGGAAGGCAAC
AGACGGGTCTGACATGGATTGGACGAACCACTGAATTGCCGCATTGCAGAGATATTGTATTTAAGTGCCT
AGCTCGATACATAAACGGGTCTCTCTGGTTAGACCAGATCTGAGCCTGGGAGCTCTCTGGCTAACTAGGG
AACCCACTGCTTAAGCCTCAATAAAGCTTGCCTTGAGTGCTTCAAGTAGTGTGTGCCCGTCTGTTGTGTG
ACTCTGGTAACTAGAGATCCCTCAGACCCTTTTAGTCAGTGTGGAAAATCTCTAGCAGTGGCGCCCGAAC
AGGGACTTGAAAGCGAAAGGGAAACCAGAGGAGCTCTCTCGACGCAGGACTCGGCTTGCTGAAGCGCGCA
CGGCAAGAGGCGAGGGGCGGCGACTGGTGAGTACGCCAAAAATTTTGACTAGCGGAGGCTAGAAGGAGAG
AGATGGGTGCGAGAGCGTCAGTATTAAGCGGGGGAGAATTAGATCGCGATGGGAAAAAATTCGGTTAAGG
CCAGGGGGAAAGAAAAAATATAAATTAAAACATATAGTATGGGCAAGCAGGGAGCTAGAACGATTCGCAG
TTAATCCTGGCCTGTTAGAAACATCAGAAGGCTGTAGACAAATACTGGGACAGCTACAACCATCCCTTCA
GACAGGATCAGAAGAACTTAGATCATTATATAATACAGTAGCAACCCTCTATTGTGTGCATCAAAGGATA
GAGATAAAAGACACCAAGGAAGCTTTAGACAAGATAGAGGAAGAGCAAAACAAAAGTAAGACCACCGCAC
AGCAAGCGGCCGCTGATCTTCAGACCTGGAGGAGGAGATATGAGGGACAATTGGAGAAGTGAATTATATA
AATATAAAGTAGTAAAAATTGAACCATTAGGAGTAGCACCCACCAAGGCAAAGAGAAGAGTGGTGCAGAG
AGAAAAAAGAGCAGTGGGAATAGGAGCTTTGTTCCTTGGGTTCTTGGGAGCAGCAGGAAGCACTATGGGC
GCAGCGTCAATGACGCTGACGGTACAGGCCAGACAATTATTGTCTGGTATAGTGCAGCAGCAGAACAATT
TGCTGAGGGCTATTGAGGCGCAACAGCATCTGTTGCAACTCACAGTCTGGGGCATCAAGCAGCTCCAGGC
AAGAATCCTGGCTGTGGAAAGATACCTAAAGGATCAACAGCTCCTGGGGATTTGGGGTTGCTCTGGAAAA
CTCATTTGCACCACTGCTGTGCCTTGGAATGCTAGTTGGAGTAATAAATCTCTGGAACAGATTTGGAATC
ACACGACCTGGATGGAGTGGGACAGAGAAATTAACAATTACACAAGCTTAATACACTCCTTAATTGAAGA
ATCGCAAAACCAGCAAGAAAAGAATGAACAAGAATTATTGGAATTAGATAAATGGGCAAGTTTGTGGAAT
TGGTTTAACATAACAAATTGGCTGTGGTATATAAAATTATTCATAATGATAGTAGGAGGCTTGGTAGGTT
TAAGAATAGTTTTTGCTGTACTTTCTATAGTGAATAGAGTTAGGCAGGGATATTCACCATTATCGTTTCA
GACCCACCTCCCAACCCCGAGGGGACCCGACAGGCCCGAAGGAATAGAAGAAGAAGGTGGAGAGAGAGAC
AGAGACAGATCCATTCGATTAGTGAACGGATCTCGACGGTATCGATCACGAGACTAGCCTCGAGCGGCCG
CCCCCTTCACCGAGGGCCTATTTCCCATGATTCCTTCATATTTGCATATACGATACAAGGCTGTTAGAGA
GATAATTGGAATTAATTTGACTGTAAACACAAAGATATTAGTACAAAATACGTGACGTAGAAAGTAATAA
TTTCTTGGGTAGTTTGCAGTTTTAAAATTATGTTTTAAAATGGACTATCATATGCTTACCGTAACTTGAA
AGTATTTCGATTTCTTGGCTTTATATATCTTGTGGAAAGGACGAAACACCGGCCCAGAGGCAGAGAGAAA
TTTCTCGAGAAATTTCTCTCTGCCTCTGGGTTTTTGAATTCTCGACCTCGAGACAAATGGCAGTATTCAT
CCACAATTTTAAAAGAAAAGGGGGGATTGGGGGGTACAGTGCAGGGGAAAGAATAGTAGACATAATAGCA
ACAGACATACAAACTAAAGAATTACAAAAACAAATTACAAAAATTCAAAATTTTCGGGTTTATTACAGGG
ACAGCAGAGATCCACTTTGGCCGCGGCTCGAGGGGGTTGGGGTTGCGCCTTTTCCAAGGCAGCCCTGGGT
TTGCGCAGGGACGCGGCTGCTCTGGGCGTGGTTCCGGGAAACGCAGCGGCGCCGACCCTGGGTCTCGCAC
ATTCTTCACGTCCGTTCGCAGCGTCACCCGGATCTTCGCCGCTACCCTTGTGGGCCCCCCGGCGACGCTT
CCTGCTCCGCCCCTAAGTCGGGAAGGTTCCTTGCGGTTCGCGGCGTGCCGGACGTGACAAACGGAAGCCG
CACGTCTCACTAGTACCCTCGCAGACGGACAGCGCCAGGGAGCAATGGCAGCGCGCCGACCGCGATGGGC
TGTGGCCAATAGCGGCTGCTCAGCAGGGCGCGCCGAGAGCAGCGGCCGGGAAGGGGCGGTGCGGGAGGCG
GGGTGTGGGGCGGTAGTGTGGGCCCTGTTCCTGCCCGCGCGGTGTTCCGCATTCTGCAAGCCTCCGGAGC
GCACGTCGGCAGTCGGCTCCCTCGTTGACCGAATCACCGACCTCTCTCCCCAGGGGGATCCACCGGAGCT
TACCATGACCGAGTACAAGCCCACGGTGCGCCTCGCCACCCGCGACGACGTCCCCAGGGCCGTACGCACC
CTCGCCGCCGCGTTCGCCGACTACCCCGCCACGCGCCACACCGTCGATCCGGACCGCCACATCGAGCGGG
TCACCGAGCTGCAAGAACTCTTCCTCACGCGCGTCGGGCTCGACATCGGCAAGGTGTGGGTCGCGGACGA
CGGCGCCGCGGTGGCGGTCTGGACCACGCCGGAGAGCGTCGAAGCGGGGGCGGTGTTCGCCGAGATCGGC
CCGCGCATGGCCGAGTTGAGCGGTTCCCGGCTGGCCGCGCAGCAACAGATGGAAGGCCTCCTGGCGCCGC
ACCGGCCCAAGGAGCCCGCGTGGTTCCTGGCCACCGTCGGCGTCTCGCCCGACCACCAGGGCAAGGGTCT
GGGCAGCGCCGTCGTGCTCCCCGGAGTGGAGGCGGCCGAGCGCGCCGGGGTGCCCGCCTTCCTGGAGACC
TCCGCGCCCCGCAACCTCCCCTTCTACGAGCGGCTCGGCTTCACCGTCACCGCCGACGTCGAGGTGCCCG
AAGGACCGCGCACCTGGTGCATGACCCGCAAGCCCGGTGCCTGACGCCCGCCCCACGACCCGCAGCGCCC
GACCGAAAGGAGCGCACGACCCCATGCATCGGTACCTTTAAGACCAATGACTTACAAGGCAGCTGTAGAT
CTTAGCCACTTTTTAAAAGAAAAGGGGGGACTGGAAGGGCTAATTCACTCCCAACGAAGACAAGATCTGC
TTTTTGCTTGTACTGGGTCTCTCTGGTTAGACCAGATCTGAGCCTGGGAGCTCTCTGGCTAACTAGGGAA
CCCACTGCTTAAGCCTCAATAAAGCTTGCCTTGAGTGCTTCAAGTAGTGTGTGCCCGTCTGTTGTGTGAC
TCTGGTAACTAGAGATCCCTCAGACCCTTTTAGTCAGTGTGGAAAATCTCTAGCAGTAGTAGTTCATGTC
ATCTTATTATTCAGTATTTATAACTTGCAAAGAAATGAATATCAGAGAGTGAGAGGAACTTGTTTATTGC
AGCTTATAATGGTTACAAATAAAGCAATAGCATCACAAATTTCACAAATAAAGCATTTTTTTCACTGCAT
TCTAGTTGTGGTTTGTCCAAACTCATCAATGTATCTTATCATGTCTGGCTCTAGCTATCCCGCCCCTAAC
TCCGCCCATCCCGCCCCTAACTCCGCCCAGTTCCGCCCATTCTCCGCCCCATGGCTGACTAATTTTTTTT
ATTTATGCAGAGGCCGAGGCCGCCTCGGCCTCTGAGCTATTCCAGAAGTAGTGAGGAGGCTTTTTTGGAG
GCCTAGGGACGTACCCAATTCGCCCTATAGTGAGTCGTATTACGCGCGCTCACTGGCCGTCGTTTTACAA
CGTCGTGACTGGGAAAACCCTGGCGTTACCCAACTTAATCGCCTTGCAGCACATCCCCCTTTCGCCAGCT
GGCGTAATAGCGAAGAGGCCCGCACCGATCGCCCTTCCCAACAGTTGCGCAGCCTGAATGGCGAATGGG
[124 nt withheld, positions 5110-5233]
C
[91 nt withheld, positions 5235-5325]
A
[49 nt withheld, positions 5327-5375]
CCTTTGACGTTGGAGTCCACGTTCTTT
[37 nt withheld, positions 5403-5439]
ACCCTATCTCGGTCTATTCTTTTGATTTATAAGGGATTTTGCCGATTTCGGCCTATTGGTTAAAAAATGA
GCTGATTTAACAAAAATTTAACGCGAATTTTAACAAAATATTAACGCTTACAATTTAGGTGGCACTTTTC
GGGGAAATGTGCGCGGAACCCCTATTTGTTTATTTTTCTAAATACATTCAAATATGTATCCGCTCATGAG
ACAATAACCCTGATAAATGCTTCAATAATATTGAAAAAGGAAGAGTATGAGTATTCAACATTTCCGTGTC
GCCCTTATTCCCTTTTTTGCGGCATTTTGCCTTCCTGTTTTTGCTCACCCAGAAACGCTGGTGAAAGTAA
AAGATGCTGAAGATCAGTTGGGTGCACGAGTGGGTTACATCGAACTGGATCTCAACAGCGGTAAGATCCT
TGAGAGTTTTCGCCCCGAAGAACGTTTTCCAATGATGAGCACTTTTAAAGTTCTGCTATGTGGCGCGGTA
TTATCCCGTATTGACGCCGGGCAAGAGCAACTCGGTCGCCGCATACACTATTCTCAGAATGACTTGGTTG
AGTACTCACCAGTCACAGAAAAGCATCTTACGGATGGCATGACAGTAAGAGAATTATGCAGTGCTGCCAT
AACCATGAGTGATAACACTGCGGCCAACTTACTTCTGACAACGATCGGAGGACCGAAGGAGCTAACCGCT
TTTTTGCACAACATGGGGGATCATGTAACTCGCCTTGATCGTTGGGAACCGGAGCTGAATGAAGCCATAC
CAAACGACGAGCGTGACACCACGATGCCTGTAGCAATGGCAACAACGTTGCGCAAACTATTAACTGGCGA
ACTACTTACTCTAGCTTCCCGGCAACAATTAATAGACTGGATGGAGGCGGATAAAGTTGCAGGACCACTT
CTGCGCTCGGCCCTTCCGGCTGGCTGGTTTATTGCTGATAAATCTGGAGCCGGTGAGCGTGGGTCTCGCG
GTATCATTGCAGCACTGGGGCCAGATGGTAAGCCCTCCCGTATCGTAGTTATCTACACGACGGGGAGTCA
GGCAACTATGGATGAACGAAATAGACAGATCGCTGAGATAGGTGCCTCACTGATTAAGCATTGGTAACTG
TCAGACCAAGTTTACTCATATATACTTTAGATTGATTTAAAACTTCATTTTTAATTTAAAAGGATCTAGG
TGAAGATCCTTTTTGATAATCTCATGACCAAAATCCCTTAACGTGAGTTTTCGTTCCACTGAGCGTCAGA
CCCCGTAGAAAAGATCAAAGGATCTTCTTGAGATCCTTTTTTTCTGCGCGTAATCTGCTGCTTGCAAACA
AAAAAACCACCGCTACCAGCGGTGGTTTGTTTGCCGGATCAAGAGCTACCAACTCTTTTTCCGAAGGTAA
CTGGCTTCAGCAGAGCGCAGATACCAAATACTGTTCTTCTAGTGTAGCCGTAGTTAGGCCACCACTTCAA
GAACTCTGTAGCACCGCCTACATACCTCGCTCTGCTAATCCTGTTACCAGTGGCTGCTGCCAGTGGCGAT
AAGTCGTGTCTTACCGGGTTGGACTCAAGACGATAGTTACCGGATAAGGCGCAGCGGTCGGGCTGAACGG
GGGGTTCGTGCACACAGCCCAGCTTGGAGCGAACG
Features (pLannotate 1.2.2; 25 found; start..end, strand, type, name):
    414..506     +  CDS            lacI (fragment): lac repressor; lacI; The lac repressor binds to the lac operator to inhibit transcription in E. coli. This inhibition can be relieved by adding lactose or isopropyl-β-D-thiogalactopyranoside (IPTG).
    519..540     +  protein_bind   CAP binding site: CAP binding activates transcription in the presence of cAMP. E. coli catabolite activator protein
    555..585     +  promoter       lac promoter: promoter for the E. coli lac operon
    593..609     +  protein_bind   lac operator: The lac repressor binds to the lac operator to inhibit transcription in E. coli. This inhibition can be relieved by adding lactose or isopropyl-β-D-thiogalactopyranoside (IPTG). lac repressor encoded by lacI
    654..672     +  promoter       T3 promoter: promoter for bacteriophage T3 RNA polymerase
    700..926     +  promoter       RSV promoter: Rous sarcoma virus enhancer/promoter
    927..1107    +  LTR            5' LTR (truncated): truncated 5' long terminal repeat (LTR) from HIV-1
   1154..1279    +  misc_feature   HIV-1 Ψ: packaging signal of human immunodeficiency virus type 1
   1263..1626    +  CDS            HIV-1 gag (fragment): gag protein from human immunodeficiency virus 1; gag
   1772..2005    +  misc_feature   RRE: The Rev response element (RRE) of HIV-1 allows for Rev-dependent mRNA export from the nucleus to the cytoplasm.
   2382..2482    +  CDS            Rev (fragment): human immunodeficiency virus 1 (HIV-1) Rev protein; rev; enhances nuclear export of unspliced and incompletely spliced viral mRNAs
   2532..2772    +  promoter       U6 promoter: RNA polymerase III promoter for human U6 snRNA
   2877..2994    +  misc_feature   cPPT/CTS: central polypurine tract and central termination sequence of HIV-1
   3043..3553    +  promoter       hPGK promoter: human phosphoglycerate kinase 1 promoter
   3575..4174    +  CDS            PuroR: puromycin N-acetyltransferase; pac from Streptomyces alboniger; confers resistance to puromycin
   4217..4300    +  CDS            nef (fragment): NEF_HV1Z2 - Experimental evidence at protein level: Swiss-Prot protein existence level 1. Extracellular Nef protein targets CD4(+) T-lymphocytes for apoptosis by interacting with CXCR4 surface receptors. From Human immunodeficiency virus type 1 group M subtype D (isolate Z2/CDC-Z34) (HIV-1).
   4302..4535    +  LTR            3' LTR (ΔU3): self-inactivating 3' long terminal repeat (LTR) from HIV-1
   4607..4728    +  polyA_signal   SV40 poly(A) signal: SV40 polyadenylation signal
   4768..4903    +  rep_origin     SV40 ori: SV40 origin of replication
   4924..4942    -  promoter       T7 promoter: promoter for bacteriophage T7 RNA polymerase
   4950..5105    +  CDS            lacZα (fragment): LacZα fragment of β-galactosidase; lacZ fragment
   5110..5538    +  rep_origin     f1 ori (sequence partly withheld): f1 bacteriophage origin of replication; arrow indicates direction of (+) strand synthesis
   5591..5695    +  promoter       AmpR promoter: bla
   5696..6556    +  CDS            AmpR: β-lactamase; bla; confers resistance to ampicillin, carbenicillin, and related antibiotics
   6727..231     +  rep_origin     ori (across the origin): high-copy-number ColE1/pMB1/pBR322/pUC origin of replication
