[The description below was written by a language model from this plasmid's Addgene catalogue record and pLannotate feature annotations shown in this document.]
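Description:
pLKO.1-Tet-Puro-shMMERVK9c_1 is a third-generation-style, self-inactivating lentiviral shRNA vector built on a backbone recorded as pLKO.1 Tet Puro. It carries a short hairpin directed against MMERVK9c, a mouse endogenous retrovirus family. In bacteria it is maintained as a high-copy plasmid through a ColE1/pUC-type origin and selected with ampicillin via the β-lactamase gene. An f1 origin, lac regulatory remnants, and T3 and T7 promoters are leftover cloning-vector elements.

The viral portion begins with an RSV promoter fused to a truncated HIV-1 5' LTR, which drives Tat-independent production of the genomic RNA in packaging cells. This is followed by the Ψ packaging signal with an adjoining gag fragment, the Rev response element for nuclear export of the unspliced genome, and a cPPT/CTS. It ends at a ΔU3 3' LTR, which inactivates the LTR promoter after integration. An SV40 poly(A) signal and SV40 origin lie downstream of this LTR.

Within this frame, a human U6 RNA polymerase III promoter is annotated upstream of the position where the hairpin would sit. The hairpin itself is not annotated as a feature, and the cloning sites are recorded as unknown. A human PGK promoter drives puromycin N-acetyltransferase for selection of transduced mammalian cells.

Although the backbone name implies tetracycline-regulated expression, the 7,084 nt feature table shows no Tet repressor, Tet operator or IRES. Inducibility therefore cannot be confirmed from the annotation, and the layout looks like a constitutive pLKO.1-puro arrangement. The stated purpose is shRNA-mediated knockdown, here of MMERVK9c-derived transcripts in mouse cells. The "_1" suffix suggests it may be one of several hairpins against this target.
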