Addgene plasmid #185022: pLKO.1-Tet-Puro-shMMERVK9c_1
Purpose: shRNA mediated knockdown
Depositing lab: Denes Hnisz. Depositing organization: Max Planck Institute for Molecular Genetics. Publication: Hijacking of transcriptional condensates by endogenous retroviruses. Asimi V, Sampath Kumar A, Niskanen H, Riemenschneider C, Hetzel S, Naderi J, Fasching N, Popitsch N, Du M, Kretzmer H, Smith ZD, Weigert R, Walther M, Mamde S, Meierhofer D, Wittler L, Buschow R, Timmermann B, Cisse II, Ameres SL, Meissner A, Hnisz D. Nat Genet. 2022 Aug;54(8):1238-1247. doi: 10.1038/s41588-022-01132-w. Epub 2022 Jul 21. PubMed 35864192.
Backbone
  Vector backbone: pLKO.1 Tet Puro
  Vector type: Lentiviral
Growth in bacteria
  Bacterial resistance: Ampicillin, 100 μg/mL
  Growth temperature: 37°C
  Growth strain: NEB Stable
  Copy number: High Copy
Gene/Insert
  Gene/Insert name: ERV_MMERVK9c
  gRNA/shRNA sequence: CCCAGAGGCAGAGAGAAATTT
  Species: M. musculus (mouse)
  Cloning method: Restriction Enzyme; 5′ cloning site Unknown (unknown if destroyed); 3′ cloning site Unknown (unknown if destroyed)
Terms and licenses: Academic/Nonprofit Terms; Industry Terms: Not Available to Industry
How to cite: pLKO.1-Tet-Puro-shMMERVK9c_1 was a gift from Denes Hnisz (Addgene plasmid # 185022 ; http://n2t.net/addgene:185022 ; RRID:Addgene_185022)
